Addgene plasmid #226000: pGL3-Ctr1-gRNA-EGFP
Purpose: Negative control for CRISPRi-KD
Depositing lab: Miguel Ramalho-Santos. Publication: LINE1 and PRC2 control nucleolar organization and repression of the 8C state in human ESCs. Zhang J, Ataei L, Mittal K, Wu L, Caldwell L, Huynh L, Sarajideen S, Tse K, Simon MM, Mazid MA, Cook DP, Trcka D, Kwan T, Hoffman MM, Wrana JL, Esteban MA, Ramalho-Santos M. Dev Cell. 2024 Oct 14:S1534-5807(24)00574-4. doi: 10.1016/j.devcel.2024.09.024. PubMed 39413784.
Backbone
  Vector backbone: pGL3-U6-sgRNA-EGFP
  Vector type: Mammalian Expression
Growth in bacteria
  Bacterial resistance: Ampicillin, 100 μg/mL
  Growth temperature: 37°C
  Growth strain: DH5alpha
  Copy number: High Copy
Gene/Insert
  Gene/Insert name: negtive control sgRNA of no specific targets in human genome
  gRNA/shRNA sequence: gcgccaaacgtgccctgacgg
  Species: H. sapiens (human)
  Cloning method: Restriction Enzyme; 5′ cloning site unknown (unknown if destroyed)
Terms and licenses: Academic/Nonprofit Terms; Industry Terms: Not Available to Industry
Depositor comments: The negtive nontargeting sgRNA sequence is accord to Gilbert et al. Cell. 2014, PMID: 25307932
How to cite: pGL3-Ctr1-gRNA-EGFP was a gift from Miguel Ramalho-Santos (Addgene plasmid # 226000 ; http://n2t.net/addgene:226000 ; RRID:Addgene_226000)
