[The description below was written by a language model from this plasmid's Addgene catalogue record and pLannotate feature annotations shown in this document.]
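Description:
pGL3-Ctr1-gRNA-EGFP is a mammalian expression plasmid of about 4.9 kb, built on the pGL3-U6-sgRNA-EGFP backbone, that expresses a non-targeting single guide RNA as a negative control for CRISPR interference knockdown experiments. It is propagated in E. coli as a high-copy plasmid through a ColE1/pUC-type origin and selected with ampicillin via the β-lactamase gene and its native promoter. An f1 phage origin is also present. It carries no mammalian drug-selection marker according to the annotation, so transfected cells are identified by fluorescence instead.

The payload consists of two adjacent expression units in the same orientation. A human U6 RNA polymerase III promoter drives the guide, whose spacer sits between the promoter and the Streptococcus pyogenes Cas9 gRNA scaffold. The record describes this spacer as having no specific target in the human genome and as taken from a previously published CRISPRi study. Downstream, a human PGK promoter drives EGFP, terminated by an SV40 polyadenylation signal, allowing guide-expressing cells to be tracked or sorted. A synthetic poly(A) signal and an RNA polymerase II pause site lie upstream of the U6 cassette, a pGL3-type arrangement that limits read-through transcription from the backbone.

The annotation also picks up a cPPT/CTS element and short fragments of Rev, SV40 large T antigen, TcR and lacZα. These appear to be remnants of earlier cloning, and no LTRs or packaging signal are annotated, so the plasmid seems intended for transfection rather than lentiviral delivery. No Cas9 or dCas9 is encoded, so the dCas9-repressor must be supplied separately. The exact cloning sites used for the guide are not recorded.
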