Features (pLannotate 1.2.2; 16 found; start..end, strand, type, name):
    926..1514    +  rep_origin     ori: high-copy-number ColE1/pMB1/pBR322/pUC origin of replication
   1694..1825    -  CDS            TcR (fragment): tetracycline efflux protein; tet; confers resistance to tetracycline
   1826..1947    -  polyA_signal   SV40 poly(A) signal: SV40 polyadenylation signal
   1970..2053    -  CDS            large T antigen (fragment): large T antigen from SV40 (simian virus 40)
   2070..2789    -  CDS            EGFP: the original enhanced GFP (Yang et al., 1996) mammalian codon-optimized
   2798..3308    -  promoter       hPGK promoter: human phosphoglycerate kinase 1 promoter
   3357..3474    -  misc_feature   cPPT/CTS: central polypurine tract and central termination sequence of HIV-1
   3526..3601    -  misc_RNA       gRNA scaffold: guide RNA scaffold for the Streptococcus pyogenes CRISPR/Cas9 system
   3632..3872    -  promoter       U6 promoter: RNA polymerase III promoter for human U6 snRNA
   3922..3938    -  CDS            Rev (fragment): human immunodeficiency virus 1 (HIV-1) Rev protein; rev; enhances nuclear export of unspliced and incompletely spliced viral mRNAs
   3951..4042    -  misc_feature   pause site: RNA polymerase II transcriptional pause signal from the human α2 globin gene
   4056..4104    -  polyA_signal   poly(A) signal: synthetic polyadenylation signal
   4163..4230    +  CDS            lacZα (fragment): LacZα fragment of β-galactosidase; lacZ fragment
   4262..4690    -  rep_origin     f1 ori (sequence partly withheld): f1 bacteriophage origin of replication; arrow indicates direction of (+) strand synthesis
   4717..4821    +  promoter       AmpR promoter: bla
   4822..755     +  CDS            AmpR (across the origin): β-lactamase; bla; confers resistance to ampicillin, carbenicillin, and related antibiotics
>Addgene plasmid #226000 | pGL3-Ctr1-gRNA-EGFP | addgene full sequence | sequence record 446491 | Addgene NGS Result
ATCAGTTGGGTGCACGAGTGGGTTACATCGAACTGGATCTCAACAGCGGTAAGATCCTTGAGAGTTTTCG
CCCCGAAGAACGTTTTCCAATGATGAGCACTTTTAAAGTTCTGCTATGTGGCGCGGTATTATCCCGTATT
GACGCCGGGCAAGAGCAACTCGGTCGCCGCATACACTATTCTCAGAATGACTTGGTTGAGTACTCACCAG
TCACAGAAAAGCATCTTACGGATGGCATGACAGTAAGAGAATTATGCAGTGCTGCCATAACCATGAGTGA
TAACACTGCGGCCAACTTACTTCTGACAACGATCGGAGGACCGAAGGAGCTAACCGCTTTTTTGCACAAC
ATGGGGGATCATGTAACTCGCCTTGATCGTTGGGAACCGGAGCTGAATGAAGCCATACCAAACGACGAGC
GTGACACCACGATGCCTGTAGCAATGGCAACAACGTTGCGCAAACTATTAACTGGCGAACTACTTACTCT
AGCTTCCCGGCAACAATTAATAGACTGGATGGAGGCGGATAAAGTTGCAGGACCACTTCTGCGCTCGGCC
CTTCCGGCTGGCTGGTTTATTGCTGATAAATCTGGAGCCGGTGAGCGTGGGTCCCGCGGTATCATTGCAG
CACTGGGGCCAGATGGTAAGCCCTCCCGTATCGTAGTTATCTACACGACGGGGAGTCAGGCAACTATGGA
TGAACGAAATAGACAGATCGCTGAGATAGGTGCCTCACTGATTAAGCATTGGTAACTGTCAGACCAAGTT
TACTCATATATACTTTAGATTGATTTAAAACTTCATTTTTAATTTAAAAGGATCTAGGTGAAGATCCTTT
TTGATAATCTCATGACCAAAATCCCTTAACGTGAGTTTTCGTTCCACTGAGCGTCAGACCCCGTAGAAAA
GATCAAAGGATCTTCTTGAGATCCTTTTTTTCTGCGCGTAATCTGCTGCTTGCAAACAAAAAAACCACCG
CTACCAGCGGTGGTTTGTTTGCCGGATCAAGAGCTACCAACTCTTTTTCCGAAGGTAACTGGCTTCAGCA
GAGCGCAGATACCAAATACTGTTCTTCTAGTGTAGCCGTAGTTAGGCCACCACTTCAAGAACTCTGTAGC
ACCGCCTACATACCTCGCTCTGCTAATCCTGTTACCAGTGGCTGCTGCCAGTGGCGATAAGTCGTGTCTT
ACCGGGTTGGACTCAAGACGATAGTTACCGGATAAGGCGCAGCGGTCGGGCTGAACGGGGGGTTCGTGCA
CACAGCCCAGCTTGGAGCGAACGACCTACACCGAACTGAGATACCTACAGCGTGAGCTATGAGAAAGCGC
CACGCTTCCCGAAGGGAGAAAGGCGGACAGGTATCCGGTAAGCGGCAGGGTCGGAACAGGAGAGCGCACG
AGGGAGCTTCCAGGGGGAAACGCCTGGTATCTTTATAGTCCTGTCGGGTTTCGCCACCTCTGACTTGAGC
GTCGATTTTTGTGATGCTCGTCAGGGGGGCGGAGCCTATGGAAAAACGCCAGCAACGCGGCCTTTTTACG
GTTCCTGGCCTTTTGCTGGCCTTTTGCTCACATGTTCTTTCCTGCGTTATCCCCTGATTCTGTGGATAAC
CGTATTACCGCCTTTGAGTGAGCTGATACCGCTCGCCGCAGCCGAACGACCGAGCGCAGCGAGTCAGTGA
GCGAGGAAGCGGAAGAGCGCTGCCGGCACCTGTCCTACGAGTTGCATGATAAAGAAGACAGTCATAAGTG
CGGCGACGATAGTCATGCCCCGCGCCCACCGGAAGGAGCTGACTGGGTTGAAGGCTCTCAAGGGCATCGG
TCGACTAAGATACATTGATGAGTTTGGACAAACCACAACTAGAATGCAGTGAAAAAAATGCTTTATTTGT
GAAATTTGTGATGCTATTGCTTTATTTGTAACCATTATAAGCTGCAATAAACAAGTTAACAACAACAATT
GCATTCATTTTATGTTTCAGGTTCAGGGGGAGGTGTGGGAGGTTTTTTAAAGCAAGTAAAACCTCTACAA
ATGTGGTATGGCTGATTATGATCTAGAGTCGCGGCCGCTTTACTTGTACAGCTCGTCCATGCCGAGAGTG
ATCCCGGCGGCGGTCACGAACTCCAGCAGGACCATGTGATCGCGCTTCTCGTTGGGGTCTTTGCTCAGGG
CGGACTGGGTGCTCAGGTAGTGGTTGTCGGGCAGCAGCACGGGGCCGTCGCCGATGGGGGTGTTCTGCTG
GTAGTGGTCGGCGAGCTGCACGCTGCCGTCCTCGATGTTGTGGCGGATCTTGAAGTTCACCTTGATGCCG
TTCTTCTGCTTGTCGGCCATGATATAGACGTTGTGGCTGTTGTAGTTGTACTCCAGCTTGTGCCCCAGGA
TGTTGCCGTCCTCCTTGAAGTCGATGCCCTTCAGCTCGATGCGGTTCACCAGGGTGTCGCCCTCGAACTT
CACCTCGGCGCGGGTCTTGTAGTTGCCGTCGTCCTTGAAGAAGATGGTGCGCTCCTGGACGTAGCCTTCG
GGCATGGCGGACTTGAAGAAGTCGTGCTGCTTCATGTGGTCGGGGTAGCGGCTGAAGCACTGCACGCCGT
AGGTCAGGGTGGTCACGAGGGTGGGCCAGGGCACGGGCAGCTTGCCGGTGGTGCAGATGAACTTCAGGGT
CAGCTTGCCGTAGGTGGCATCGCCCTCGCCCTCGCCGGACACGCTGAACTTGTGGCCGTTTACGTCGCCG
TCCAGCTCGACCAGGATGGGCACCACCCCGGTGAACAGCTCCTCGCCCTTGCTCACCATGGATCCCCCTG
GGGAGAGAGGTCGGTGATTCGGTCAACGAGGGAGCCGACTGCCGACGTGCGCTCCGGAGGCTTGCAGAAT
GCGGAACACCGCGCGGGCAGGAACAGGGCCCACACTACCGCCCCACACCCCGCCTCCCGCACCGCCCCTT
CCCGGCCGCTGCTCTCGGCGCGCCCTGCTGAGCAGCCGCTATTGGCCACAGCCCATCGCGGTCGGCGCGC
TGCCATTGCTCCCTGGCGCTGTCCGTCTGCGAGGGTACTAGTGAGACGTGCGGCTTCCGTTTGTCACGTC
CGGCACGCCGCGAACCGCAAGGAACCTTCCCGACTTAGGGGCGGAGCAGGAAGCGTCGCCGGGGGGCCCA
CAAGGGTAGCGGCGAAGATCCGGGTGACGCTGCGAACGGACGTGAAGAATGTGCGAGTCCCAGGGTCGGC
GCCGCTGCGTTTCCCGGAACCACGCCCAGAGCAGCCGCGTCCCTGCGCAAACCCAGGGCTGCCTTGGAAA
AGGCGCAACCCCAACCCCCTCGAGCCGCGGCCAAAGTGGATCTCTGCTGTCCCTGTAATAAACCCGAAAA
TTTTGAATTTTTGTAATTTGTTTTTGTAATTCTTTAGTTTGTATGTCTGTTGCTATTATGTCTACTATTC
TTTCCCCTGCACTGTACCCCCCAATCCCCCCTTTTCTTTTAAAATTGTGGATGAATACTGCCATTTGTCT
CGAGGTCGAGAATTCTTTAAAAAAAGCACCGACTCGGTGCCACTTTTTCAAGTTGATAACGGACTAGCCT
TATTTTAACTTGCTATTTCTAGCTCTAAAACCCGTCAGGGCACGTTTGGCGCCGGTGTTTCGTCCTTTCC
ACAAGATATATAAAGCCAAGAAATCGAAATACTTTCAAGTTACGGTAAGCATATGATAGTCCATTTTAAA
ACATAATTTTAAAACTGCAAACTACCCAAGAAATTATTACTTTCTACGTCACGTATTTTGTACTAATATC
TTTGTGTTTACAGTCAAATTAATTCCAATTATCTCTCTAACAGCCTTGTATCGTATATGCAAATATGAAG
GAATCATGGGAAATAGGCCCTCGGTGAAGGGGGCGGCCGCTCGAGGCTAGTCTCGTGATCGATACCGTCG
AGATCCGTTCACTAATCGGTACCTATCGATAGAGAAATGTTCTGGCACCTGCACTTGCACTGGGGACAGC
CTATTTTGCTAGTTTGTTTTGTTTCGTTTTGTTTTGATGGAGAGCGTATGTTAGTACTATCGATTCACAC
AAAAAACCAACACACAGATGTAATGAAAATAAAGATATTTTATTGCGGCCGCTCCAAGTACCTCCCGTAC
CTTAATATTACTTACTTATCATGGTAGCTTGGGCTGGCGTAATAGCGAAGAGGCCCGCACCGATCGCCCT
TCCCAACAGTTGCGCAGCCTGAATGGCGAATGGCAAATTGTAAGCGTTAATATTTTGTTAAAATTCGCGT
TAAATTTTTGTTAAATCAGCTCATTTTTTAACCAATAGGCCGAAATCGGCAAAATCCCTTATAAATCAAA
AGAATAGACCGAGATAGGGT
[37 nt withheld, positions 4361-4397]
AAAGAACGTGGACTCCAACGTCAAAGG
[49 nt withheld, positions 4425-4473]
T
[91 nt withheld, positions 4475-4565]
G
[124 nt withheld, positions 4567-4690]
CAGGTGGCACTTTTCGGGGAAATGTGCGCGGAACCCCTATTTGTTTATTTTTCTAAATACATTCAAATAT
GTATCCGCTCATGAGACAATAACCCTGATAAATGCTTCAATAATATTGAAAAAGGAAGAGTATGAGTATT
CAACATTTCCGTGTCGCCCTTATTCCCTTTTTTGCGGCATTTTGCCTTCCTGTTTTTGCTCACCCAGAAA
CGCTGGTGAAAGTAAAAGATGCTGAAG
